Addgene plasmid #125462: lentiSAMv2 rs4237150-guide2
Purpose: CRISPR-mediated activation of human islet enhancer containing T2D-associated variant rs4237150 (GLIS3 GWAS locus)
Depositing lab: Jorge Ferrer. Depositing organization: Imperial College London. Publication: Human pancreatic islet three-dimensional chromatin architecture provides insights into the genetics of type 2 diabetes. Miguel-Escalada I, Bonas-Guarch S, Cebola I, Ponsa-Cobas J, Mendieta-Esteban J, Atla G, Javierre BM, Rolando DMY, Farabella I, Morgan CC, Garcia-Hurtado J, Beucher A, Moran I, Pasquali L, Ramos-Rodriguez M, Appel EVR, Linneberg A, Gjesing AP, Witte DR, Pedersen O, Grarup N, Ravassard P, Torrents D, Mercader JM, Piemonti L, Berney T, de Koning EJP, Kerr-Conte J, Pattou F, Fedko IO, Groop L, Prokopenko I, Hansen T, Marti-Renom MA, Fraser P, Ferrer J. Nat Genet. 2019 Jun 28. pii: 10.1038/s41588-019-0457-0. doi: 10.1038/s41588-019-0457-0. PubMed 31253982.
Backbone
  Vector backbone: lentiSAMv2
  Backbone manufacturer: Feng Zhang (Addgene #75112)
  Vector type: Mammalian Expression, Lentiviral, CRISPR
  Selectable markers: Blasticidin
Growth in bacteria
  Bacterial resistance: Ampicillin, 100 μg/mL
  Growth temperature: 37°C
  Growth strain: Stbl3
  Copy number: High Copy
Gene/Insert
  Gene/Insert name: dCas9-VP64-2A-BlastR
  gRNA/shRNA sequence: ATGAGTTATGACTCTAGAT
  Species: H. sapiens (human)
  Promoter: EF1a core and U6
  Cloning method: Restriction Enzyme; 5′ cloning site Unknown (destroyed during cloning); 3′ cloning site Unknown (destroyed during cloning)
  Sequencing primers: 5′ GATCCGCCACCATGGATGC
Terms and licenses: Academic/Nonprofit Terms; Industry Terms: Not Available to Industry
How to cite: lentiSAMv2 rs4237150-guide2 was a gift from Jorge Ferrer (Addgene plasmid # 125462 ; http://n2t.net/addgene:125462 ; RRID:Addgene_125462)
