[The description below was written by a language model from this plasmid's Addgene catalogue record and pLannotate feature annotations shown in this document.]
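Description:
lentiSAMv2 rs4237150-guide2 is a 13.5 kb lentiviral CRISPR activation plasmid built on the lentiSAMv2 backbone and intended for delivery into mammalian (human) cells. In bacteria it is maintained through a high-copy ColE1/pUC-type origin with ampicillin resistance; an f1 origin and an SV40/EM7-driven bleomycin/Zeocin resistance cassette also sit in the backbone, outside the viral genome. The transfer cassette has a CMV enhancer/promoter fused to a truncated HIV-1 5' LTR to drive genomic RNA production in packaging cells. This is followed by the Ψ packaging signal, RRE for Rev-dependent export, and cPPT/CTS, with a WPRE and a truncated 3' LTR at the downstream end followed by a bGH polyadenylation signal.

The payload consists of two expression units. A human U6 (Pol III) promoter drives a single guide RNA directed at a human pancreatic islet enhancer that contains the type 2 diabetes-associated variant rs4237150 at the GLIS3 GWAS locus. The S. pyogenes guide scaffold carries two MS2 stem loops, which can recruit MS2 coat protein fusions, as in the synergistic activation mediator system. Any such helper activator must come from a separate construct, since none is annotated here. Downstream, the EF-1α core promoter expresses NLS-tagged catalytically dead Cas9 (D10A/N863A). According to the catalogue entry, this is fused to the VP64 activation domain and linked by a 2A peptide to blasticidin S deaminase, allowing blasticidin selection of transduced cells. VP64 and the 2A element are not individually annotated in the feature table, but an unannotated gap between dCas9 and BSD is consistent with their presence. The construct is used for CRISPR-mediated activation of this enhancer, to probe its regulatory function.
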