Features (pLannotate 1.2.2; 38 found; start..end, strand, type, name):
     18..36      +  misc_RNA       MS2 stem loop: stem loop that binds the bacteriophage MS2 coat protein
     47..83      +  misc_RNA       gRNA scaffold (fragment): guide RNA scaffold for the Streptococcus pyogenes CRISPR/Cas9 system
     88..106     +  misc_RNA       MS2 stem loop: stem loop that binds the bacteriophage MS2 coat protein
    117..136     +  misc_RNA       gRNA scaffold (fragment): guide RNA scaffold for the Streptococcus pyogenes CRISPR/Cas9 system
    149..167     +  CDS            small t antigen (fragment): SV40 (simian virus 40) small t antigen
    193..404     +  promoter       EF-1α core promoter: core promoter for human elongation factor EF-1α
    421..468     +  CDS            nucleoplasmin NLS: bipartite nuclear localization signal from nucleoplasmin
    468..4569    +  CDS            dCas9 (fragment): catalytically dead mutant of the Cas9 endonuclease from the Streptococcus pyogenes Type II CRISPR/Cas system RNA-guided DNA-binding protein that lacks endonuclease activity due to the D10A mutation in the RuvC catalytic domain and the N863A mutation in the HNH catalytic domain
   4894..5292    +  CDS            BSD: blasticidin S deaminase; Aspergillus terreus BSD; confers resistance to blasticidin
   5293..5314    +  misc_feature   MCS (fragment): pBluescript multiple cloning site
   5317..5905    +  misc_feature   WPRE: woodchuck hepatitis virus posttranscriptional regulatory element
   5842..6423    +  CDS            nef (fragment): NEF_HV1H2 - Experimental evidence at protein level: Swiss-Prot protein existence level 1. Extracellular Nef protein targets CD4(+) T-lymphocytes for apoptosis by interacting with CXCR4 surface receptors. From Human immunodeficiency virus type 1 group M subtype B (isolate HXB2) (HIV-1).
   6430..6610    +  LTR            5' LTR (truncated): truncated 5' long terminal repeat (LTR) from HIV-1
   6642..6866    +  polyA_signal   bGH poly(A) signal: bovine growth hormone polyadenylation signal
   6870..6891    +  promoter       SV40 promoter (fragment): SV40 enhancer and early promoter
   6912..7340    +  rep_origin     f1 ori (sequence partly withheld): f1 bacteriophage origin of replication; arrow indicates direction of (+) strand synthesis
   7354..7683    +  promoter       SV40 promoter: SV40 enhancer and early promoter
   7731..7778    +  promoter       EM7 promoter: synthetic bacterial promoter&nbsp
   7797..8171    +  CDS            BleoR: antibiotic-binding protein; Sh ble from Streptoalloteichus hindustanus; confers resistance to bleomycin, phleomycin, and Zeocin™
   8181..8306    +  CDS            ble (fragment): BLE_KLEPN - Experimental evidence at protein level: Swiss-Prot protein existence level 1. Binding protein with a strong affinity to the bleomycin family of antibiotics. Binds to CL990; an antimitotic-antibiotic compound. From Klebsiella pneumoniae.
   8301..8422    +  polyA_signal   SV40 poly(A) signal: SV40 polyadenylation signal
   8493..8515    -  protein_bind   lac operator (fragment): The lac repressor binds to the lac operator to inhibit transcription in E. coli. This inhibition can be relieved by adding lactose or isopropyl-β-D-thiogalactopyranoside (IPTG). lac repressor encoded by lacI
   8519..8549    -  promoter       lac promoter: promoter for the E. coli lac operon
   8564..8585    -  protein_bind   CAP binding site: CAP binding activates transcription in the presence of cAMP. E. coli catabolite activator protein
   8598..8690    -  CDS            lacI (fragment): lac repressor; lacI; The lac repressor binds to the lac operator to inhibit transcription in E. coli. This inhibition can be relieved by adding lactose or isopropyl-β-D-thiogalactopyranoside (IPTG).
   8873..9461    -  rep_origin     ori: high-copy-number ColE1/pMB1/pBR322/pUC origin of replication
   9632..10492   -  CDS            AmpR: β-lactamase; bla; confers resistance to ampicillin, carbenicillin, and related antibiotics
  10493..10597   -  promoter       AmpR promoter: bla
  10656..10708   -  misc_feature   bom (fragment): basis of mobility region from pBR322
  10863..11242   +  enhancer       CMV enhancer: human cytomegalovirus immediate early enhancer
  11243..11442   +  promoter       CMV promoter: human cytomegalovirus (CMV) immediate early promoter
  11460..11640   +  LTR            5' LTR (truncated): truncated 5' long terminal repeat (LTR) from HIV-1
  11687..11812   +  misc_feature   HIV-1 Ψ: packaging signal of human immunodeficiency virus type 1
  11796..12159   +  CDS            HIV-1 gag (fragment): gag protein from human immunodeficiency virus 1; gag
  12305..12538   +  misc_feature   RRE: The Rev response element (RRE) of HIV-1 allows for Rev-dependent mRNA export from the nucleus to the cytoplasm.
  12915..13015   +  CDS            Rev (fragment): human immunodeficiency virus 1 (HIV-1) Rev protein; rev; enhances nuclear export of unspliced and incompletely spliced viral mRNAs
  13065..13182   +  misc_feature   cPPT/CTS: central polypurine tract and central termination sequence of HIV-1
  13232..13472   +  promoter       U6 promoter: RNA polymerase III promoter for human U6 snRNA
>Addgene plasmid #125462 | lentiSAMv2 rs4237150-guide2 | addgene full sequence | sequence record 251398 | Addgene NGS Result
GTTTTAGAGCTAGGCCAACATGAGGATCACCCATGTCTGCAGGGCCTAGCAAGTTAAAATAAGGCTAGTC
CGTTATCAACTTGGCCAACATGAGGATCACCCATGTCTGCAGGGCCAAGTGGCACCGAGTCGGTGCTTTT
TTTGGATCCTAGGTCTTGAAAGGAGTGGGAATTGGCTCCGGTGCCCGTCAGTGGGCAGAGCGCACATCGC
CCACAGTCCCCGAGAAGTTGGGGGGAGGGGTCGGCAATTGATCCGGTGCCTAGAGAAGGTGGCGCGGGGT
AAACTGGGAAAGTGATGTCGTGTACTGGCTCCGCCTTTTTCCCGAGGGTGGGGGAGAACCGTATATAAGT
GCAGTAGTCGCCGTGAACGTTCTTTTTCGCAACGGGTTTGCCGCCAGAACACAGGCGTACGGCCACCATG
AAAAGGCCGGCGGCCACGAAAAAGGCCGGCCAGGCAAAAAAGAAAAAGGACAAGAAGTACAGCATCGGCC
TGGCCATCGGCACCAACTCTGTGGGCTGGGCCGTGATCACCGACGAGTACAAGGTGCCCAGCAAGAAATT
CAAGGTGCTGGGCAACACCGACCGGCACAGCATCAAGAAGAACCTGATCGGAGCCCTGCTGTTCGACAGC
GGCGAAACAGCCGAGGCCACCCGGCTGAAGAGAACCGCCAGAAGAAGATACACCAGACGGAAGAACCGGA
TCTGCTATCTGCAAGAGATCTTCAGCAACGAGATGGCCAAGGTGGACGACAGCTTCTTCCACAGACTGGA
AGAGTCCTTCCTGGTGGAAGAGGATAAGAAGCACGAGCGGCACCCCATCTTCGGCAACATCGTGGACGAG
GTGGCCTACCACGAGAAGTACCCCACCATCTACCACCTGAGAAAGAAACTGGTGGACAGCACCGACAAGG
CCGACCTGCGGCTGATCTATCTGGCCCTGGCCCACATGATCAAGTTCCGGGGCCACTTCCTGATCGAGGG
CGACCTGAACCCCGACAACAGCGACGTGGACAAGCTGTTCATCCAGCTGGTGCAGACCTACAACCAGCTG
TTCGAGGAAAACCCCATCAACGCCAGCGGCGTGGACGCCAAGGCCATCCTGTCTGCCAGACTGAGCAAGA
GCAGACGGCTGGAAAATCTGATCGCCCAGCTGCCCGGCGAGAAGAAGAATGGCCTGTTCGGCAACCTGAT
TGCCCTGAGCCTGGGCCTGACCCCCAACTTCAAGAGCAACTTCGACCTGGCCGAGGATGCCAAACTGCAG
CTGAGCAAGGACACCTACGACGACGACCTGGACAACCTGCTGGCCCAGATCGGCGACCAGTACGCCGACC
TGTTTCTGGCCGCCAAGAACCTGTCCGACGCCATCCTGCTGAGCGACATCCTGAGAGTGAACACCGAGAT
CACCAAGGCCCCCCTGAGCGCCTCTATGATCAAGAGATACGACGAGCACCACCAGGACCTGACCCTGCTG
AAAGCTCTCGTGCGGCAGCAGCTGCCTGAGAAGTACAAAGAGATTTTCTTCGACCAGAGCAAGAACGGCT
ACGCCGGCTACATTGACGGCGGAGCCAGCCAGGAAGAGTTCTACAAGTTCATCAAGCCCATCCTGGAAAA
GATGGACGGCACCGAGGAACTGCTCGTGAAGCTGAACAGAGAGGACCTGCTGCGGAAGCAGCGGACCTTC
GACAACGGCAGCATCCCCCACCAGATCCACCTGGGAGAGCTGCACGCCATTCTGCGGCGGCAGGAAGATT
TTTACCCATTCCTGAAGGACAACCGGGAAAAGATCGAGAAGATCCTGACCTTCCGCATCCCCTACTACGT
GGGCCCTCTGGCCAGGGGAAACAGCAGATTCGCCTGGATGACCAGAAAGAGCGAGGAAACCATCACCCCC
TGGAACTTCGAGGAAGTGGTGGACAAGGGCGCTTCCGCCCAGAGCTTCATCGAGCGGATGACCAACTTCG
ATAAGAACCTGCCCAACGAGAAGGTGCTGCCCAAGCACAGCCTGCTGTACGAGTACTTCACCGTGTATAA
CGAGCTGACCAAAGTGAAATACGTGACCGAGGGAATGAGAAAGCCCGCCTTCCTGAGCGGCGAGCAGAAA
AAGGCCATCGTGGACCTGCTGTTCAAGACCAACCGGAAAGTGACCGTGAAGCAGCTGAAAGAGGACTACT
TCAAGAAAATCGAGTGCTTCGACTCCGTGGAAATCTCCGGCGTGGAAGATCGGTTCAACGCCTCCCTGGG
CACATACCACGATCTGCTGAAAATTATCAAGGACAAGGACTTCCTGGACAATGAGGAAAACGAGGACATT
CTGGAAGATATCGTGCTGACCCTGACACTGTTTGAGGACAGAGAGATGATCGAGGAACGGCTGAAAACCT
ATGCCCACCTGTTCGACGACAAAGTGATGAAGCAGCTGAAGCGGCGGAGATACACCGGCTGGGGCAGGCT
GAGCCGGAAGCTGATCAACGGCATCCGGGACAAGCAGTCCGGCAAGACAATCCTGGATTTCCTGAAGTCC
GACGGCTTCGCCAACAGAAACTTCATGCAGCTGATCCACGACGACAGCCTGACCTTTAAAGAGGACATCC
AGAAAGCCCAGGTGTCCGGCCAGGGCGATAGCCTGCACGAGCACATTGCCAATCTGGCCGGCAGCCCCGC
CATTAAGAAGGGCATCCTGCAGACAGTGAAGGTGGTGGACGAGCTCGTGAAAGTGATGGGCCGGCACAAG
CCCGAGAACATCGTGATCGAAATGGCCAGAGAGAACCAGACCACCCAGAAGGGACAGAAGAACAGCCGCG
AGAGAATGAAGCGGATCGAAGAGGGCATCAAAGAGCTGGGCAGCCAGATCCTGAAAGAACACCCCGTGGA
AAACACCCAGCTGCAGAACGAGAAGCTGTACCTGTACTACCTGCAGAATGGGCGGGATATGTACGTGGAC
CAGGAACTGGACATCAACCGGCTGTCCGACTACGATGTGGACCACATCGTGCCTCAGAGCTTTCTGAAGG
ACGACTCCATCGACAACAAGGTGCTGACCAGAAGCGACAAGGCCCGGGGCAAGAGCGACAACGTGCCCTC
CGAAGAGGTCGTGAAGAAGATGAAGAACTACTGGCGGCAGCTGCTGAACGCCAAGCTGATTACCCAGAGA
AAGTTCGACAATCTGACCAAGGCCGAGAGAGGCGGCCTGAGCGAACTGGATAAGGCCGGCTTCATCAAGA
GACAGCTGGTGGAAACCCGGCAGATCACAAAGCACGTGGCACAGATCCTGGACTCCCGGATGAACACTAA
GTACGACGAGAATGACAAGCTGATCCGGGAAGTGAAAGTGATCACCCTGAAGTCCAAGCTGGTGTCCGAT
TTCCGGAAGGATTTCCAGTTTTACAAAGTGCGCGAGATCAACAACTACCACCACGCCCACGACGCCTACC
TGAACGCCGTCGTGGGAACCGCCCTGATCAAAAAGTACCCTAAGCTGGAAAGCGAGTTCGTGTACGGCGA
CTACAAGGTGTACGACGTGCGGAAGATGATCGCCAAGAGCGAGCAGGAAATCGGCAAGGCTACCGCCAAG
TACTTCTTCTACAGCAACATCATGAACTTTTTCAAGACCGAGATTACCCTGGCCAACGGCGAGATCCGGA
AGCGGCCTCTGATCGAGACAAACGGCGAAACCGGGGAGATCGTGTGGGATAAGGGCCGGGATTTTGCCAC
CGTGCGGAAAGTGCTGAGCATGCCCCAAGTGAATATCGTGAAAAAGACCGAGGTGCAGACAGGCGGCTTC
AGCAAAGAGTCTATCCTGCCCAAGAGGAACAGCGATAAGCTGATCGCCAGAAAGAAGGACTGGGACCCTA
AGAAGTACGGCGGCTTCGACAGCCCCACCGTGGCCTATTCTGTGCTGGTGGTGGCCAAAGTGGAAAAGGG
CAAGTCCAAGAAACTGAAGAGTGTGAAAGAGCTGCTGGGGATCACCATCATGGAAAGAAGCAGCTTCGAG
AAGAATCCCATCGACTTTCTGGAAGCCAAGGGCTACAAAGAAGTGAAAAAGGACCTGATCATCAAGCTGC
CTAAGTACTCCCTGTTCGAGCTGGAAAACGGCCGGAAGAGAATGCTGGCCTCTGCCGGCGAACTGCAGAA
GGGAAACGAACTGGCCCTGCCCTCCAAATATGTGAACTTCCTGTACCTGGCCAGCCACTATGAGAAGCTG
AAGGGCTCCCCCGAGGATAATGAGCAGAAACAGCTGTTTGTGGAACAGCACAAGCACTACCTGGACGAGA
TCATCGAGCAGATCAGCGAGTTCTCCAAGAGAGTGATCCTGGCCGACGCTAATCTGGACAAAGTGCTGTC
CGCCTACAACAAGCACCGGGATAAGCCCATCAGAGAGCAGGCCGAGAATATCATCCACCTGTTTACCCTG
ACCAATCTGGGAGCCCCTGCCGCCTTCAAGTACTTTGACACCACCATCGACCGGAAGAGGTACACCAGCA
CCAAAGAGGTGCTGGACGCCACCCTGATCCACCAGAGCATCACCGGCCTGTACGAGACACGGATCGACCT
GTCTCAGCTGGGAGGCGACAGCGCTGGAGGAGGTGGAAGCGGAGGAGGAGGAAGCGGAGGAGGAGGTAGC
GGACCTAAGAAAAAGAGGAAGGTGGCGGCCGCTGGATCCGGACGGGCTGACGCATTGGACGATTTTGATC
TGGATATGCTGGGAAGTGACGCCCTCGATGATTTTGACCTTGACATGCTTGGTTCGGATGCCCTTGATGA
CTTTGACCTCGACATGCTCGGCAGTGACGCCCTTGATGATTTCGACCTGGACATGCTGATTAACTGTACA
GGCAGTGGAGAGGGCAGAGGAAGTCTGCTAACATGCGGTGACGTCGAGGAGAATCCTGGCCCAATGGCCA
AGCCTTTGTCTCAAGAAGAATCCACCCTCATTGAAAGAGCAACGGCTACAATCAACAGCATCCCCATCTC
TGAAGACTACAGCGTCGCCAGCGCAGCTCTCTCTAGCGACGGCCGCATCTTCACTGGTGTCAATGTATAT
CATTTTACTGGGGGACCTTGTGCAGAACTCGTGGTGCTGGGCACTGCTGCTGCTGCGGCAGCTGGCAACC
TGACTTGTATCGTCGCGATCGGAAATGAGAACAGGGGCATCTTGAGCCCCTGCGGACGGTGCCGACAGGT
GCTTCTCGATCTGCATCCTGGGATCAAAGCCATAGTGAAGGACAGTGATGGACAGCCGACGGCAGTTGGG
ATTCGTGAATTGCTGCCCTCTGGTTATGTGTGGGAGGGCTAAGAATTCGATATCAAGCTTATCGGTAATC
AACCTCTGGATTACAAAATTTGTGAAAGATTGACTGGTATTCTTAACTATGTTGCTCCTTTTACGCTATG
TGGATACGCTGCTTTAATGCCTTTGTATCATGCTATTGCTTCCCGTATGGCTTTCATTTTCTCCTCCTTG
TATAAATCCTGGTTGCTGTCTCTTTATGAGGAGTTGTGGCCCGTTGTCAGGCAACGTGGCGTGGTGTGCA
CTGTGTTTGCTGACGCAACCCCCACTGGTTGGGGCATTGCCACCACCTGTCAGCTCCTTTCCGGGACTTT
CGCTTTCCCCCTCCCTATTGCCACGGCGGAACTCATCGCCGCCTGCCTTGCCCGCTGCTGGACAGGGGCT
CGGCTGTTGGGCACTGACAATTCCGTGGTGTTGTCGGGGAAATCATCGTCCTTTCCTTGGCTGCTCGCCT
GTGTTGCCACCTGGATTCTGCGCGGGACGTCCTTCTGCTACGTCCCTTCGGCCCTCAATCCAGCGGACCT
TCCTTCCCGCGGCCTGCTGCCGGCTCTGCGGCCTCTTCCGCGTCTTCGCCTTCGCCCTCAGACGAGTCGG
ATCTCCCTTTGGGCCGCCTCCCCGCATCGATACCGTCGACCTCGAGACCTAGAAAAACATGGAGCAATCA
CAAGTAGCAATACAGCAGCTACCAATGCTGATTGTGCCTGGCTAGAAGCACAAGAGGAGGAGGAGGTGGG
TTTTCCAGTCACACCTCAGGTACCTTTAAGACCAATGACTTACAAGGCAGCTGTAGATCTTAGCCACTTT
TTAAAAGAAAAGGGGGGACTGGAAGGGCTAATTCACTCCCAACGAAGACAAGATATCCTTGATCTGTGGA
TCTACCACACACAAGGCTACTTCCCTGATTGGCAGAACTACACACCAGGGCCAGGGATCAGATATCCACT
GACCTTTGGATGGTGCTACAAGCTAGTACCAGTTGAGCAAGAGAAGGTAGAAGAAGCCAATGAAGGAGAG
AACACCCGCTTGTTACACCCTGTGAGCCTGCATGGGATGGATGACCCGGAGAGAGAAGTATTAGAGTGGA
GGTTTGACAGCCGCCTAGCATTTCATCACATGGCCCGAGAGCTGCATCCGGACTGTACTGGGTCTCTCTG
GTTAGACCAGATCTGAGCCTGGGAGCTCTCTGGCTAACTAGGGAACCCACTGCTTAAGCCTCAATAAAGC
TTGCCTTGAGTGCTTCAAGTAGTGTGTGCCCGTCTGTTGTGTGACTCTGGTAACTAGAGATCCCTCAGAC
CCTTTTAGTCAGTGTGGAAAATCTCTAGCAGGGCCCGTTTAAACCCGCTGATCAGCCTCGACTGTGCCTT
CTAGTTGCCAGCCATCTGTTGTTTGCCCCTCCCCCGTGCCTTCCTTGACCCTGGAAGGTGCCACTCCCAC
TGTCCTTTCCTAATAAAATGAGGAAATTGCATCGCATTGTCTGAGTAGGTGTCATTCTATTCTGGGGGGT
GGGGTGGGGCAGGACAGCAAGGGGGAGGATTGGGAAGACAATAGCAGGCATGCTGGGGATGCGGTGGGCT
CTATGGCTTCTGAGGCGGAAAGAACCAGCTGGGGCTCTAGGGGGTATCCCC
[124 nt withheld, positions 6912-7035]
C
[91 nt withheld, positions 7037-7127]
A
[49 nt withheld, positions 7129-7177]
CCTTTGACGTTGGAGTCCACGTTCTTT
[37 nt withheld, positions 7205-7241]
ACCCTATCTCGGTCTATTCTTTTGATTTATAAGGGATTTTGCCGATTTCGGCCTATTGGTTAAAAAATGA
GCTGATTTAACAAAAATTTAACGCGAATTAATTCTGTGGAATGTGTGTCAGTTAGGGTGTGGAAAGTCCC
CAGGCTCCCCAGCAGGCAGAAGTATGCAAAGCATGCATCTCAATTAGTCAGCAACCAGGTGTGGAAAGTC
CCCAGGCTCCCCAGCAGGCAGAAGTATGCAAAGCATGCATCTCAATTAGTCAGCAACCATAGTCCCGCCC
CTAACTCCGCCCATCCCGCCCCTAACTCCGCCCAGTTCCGCCCATTCTCCGCCCCATGGCTGACTAATTT
TTTTTATTTATGCAGAGGCCGAGGCCGCCTCTGCCTCTGAGCTATTCCAGAAGTAGTGAGGAGGCTTTTT
TGGAGGCCTAGGCTTTTGCAAAAAGCTCCCGGGAGCTTGTATATCCATTTTCGGATCTGATCAGCACGTG
TTGACAATTAATCATCGGCATAGTATATCGGCATAGTATAATACGACAAGGTGAGGAACTAAACCATGGC
CAAGTTGACCAGTGCCGTTCCGGTGCTCACCGCGCGCGACGTCGCCGGAGCGGTCGAGTTCTGGACCGAC
CGGCTCGGGTTCTCCCGGGACTTCGTGGAGGACGACTTCGCCGGTGTGGTCCGGGACGACGTGACCCTGT
TCATCAGCGCGGTCCAGGACCAGGTGGTGCCGGACAACACCCTGGCCTGGGTGTGGGTGCGCGGCCTGGA
CGAGCTGTACGCCGAGTGGTCGGAGGTCGTGTCCACGAACTTCCGGGACGCCTCCGGGCCGGCCATGACC
GAGATCGGCGAGCAGCCGTGGGGGCGGGAGTTCGCCCTGCGCGACCCGGCCGGCAACTGCGTGCACTTCG
TGGCCGAGGAGCAGGACTGACACGTGCTACGAGATTTCGATTCCACCGCCGCCTTCTATGAAAGGTTGGG
CTTCGGAATCGTTTTCCGGGACGCCGGCTGGATGATCCTCCAGCGCGGGGATCTCATGCTGGAGTTCTTC
GCCCACCCCAACTTGTTTATTGCAGCTTATAATGGTTACAAATAAAGCAATAGCATCACAAATTTCACAA
ATAAAGCATTTTTTTCACTGCATTCTAGTTGTGGTTTGTCCAAACTCATCAATGTATCTTATCATGTCTG
TATACCGTCGACCTCTAGCTAGAGCTTGGCGTAATCATGGTCATAGCTGTTTCCTGTGTGAAATTGTTAT
CCGCTCACAATTCCACACAACATACGAGCCGGAAGCATAAAGTGTAAAGCCTGGGGTGCCTAATGAGTGA
GCTAACTCACATTAATTGCGTTGCGCTCACTGCCCGCTTTCCAGTCGGGAAACCTGTCGTGCCAGCTGCA
TTAATGAATCGGCCAACGCGCGGGGAGAGGCGGTTTGCGTATTGGGCGCTCTTCCGCTTCCTCGCTCACT
GACTCGCTGCGCTCGGTCGTTCGGCTGCGGCGAGCGGTATCAGCTCACTCAAAGGCGGTAATACGGTTAT
CCACAGAATCAGGGGATAACGCAGGAAAGAACATGTGAGCAAAAGGCCAGCAAAAGGCCAGGAACCGTAA
AAAGGCCGCGTTGCTGGCGTTTTTCCATAGGCTCCGCCCCCCTGACGAGCATCACAAAAATCGACGCTCA
AGTCAGAGGTGGCGAAACCCGACAGGACTATAAAGATACCAGGCGTTTCCCCCTGGAAGCTCCCTCGTGC
GCTCTCCTGTTCCGACCCTGCCGCTTACCGGATACCTGTCCGCCTTTCTCCCTTCGGGAAGCGTGGCGCT
TTCTCATAGCTCACGCTGTAGGTATCTCAGTTCGGTGTAGGTCGTTCGCTCCAAGCTGGGCTGTGTGCAC
GAACCCCCCGTTCAGCCCGACCGCTGCGCCTTATCCGGTAACTATCGTCTTGAGTCCAACCCGGTAAGAC
ACGACTTATCGCCACTGGCAGCAGCCACTGGTAACAGGATTAGCAGAGCGAGGTATGTAGGCGGTGCTAC
AGAGTTCTTGAAGTGGTGGCCTAACTACGGCTACACTAGAAGAACAGTATTTGGTATCTGCGCTCTGCTG
AAGCCAGTTACCTTCGGAAAAAGAGTTGGTAGCTCTTGATCCGGCAAACAAACCACCGCTGGTAGCGGTG
GTTTTTTTGTTTGCAAGCAGCAGATTACGCGCAGAAAAAAAGGATCTCAAGAAGATCCTTTGATCTTTTC
TACGGGGTCTGACGCTCAGTGGAACGAAAACTCACGTTAAGGGATTTTGGTCATGAGATTATCAAAAAGG
ATCTTCACCTAGATCCTTTTAAATTAAAAATGAAGTTTTAAATCAATCTAAAGTATATATGAGTAAACTT
GGTCTGACAGTTACCAATGCTTAATCAGTGAGGCACCTATCTCAGCGATCTGTCTATTTCGTTCATCCAT
AGTTGCCTGACTCCCCGTCGTGTAGATAACTACGATACGGGAGGGCTTACCATCTGGCCCCAGTGCTGCA
ATGATACCGCGAGACCCACGCTCACCGGCTCCAGATTTATCAGCAATAAACCAGCCAGCCGGAAGGGCCG
AGCGCAGAAGTGGTCCTGCAACTTTATCCGCCTCCATCCAGTCTATTAATTGTTGCCGGGAAGCTAGAGT
AAGTAGTTCGCCAGTTAATAGTTTGCGCAACGTTGTTGCCATTGCTACAGGCATCGTGGTGTCACGCTCG
TCGTTTGGTATGGCTTCATTCAGCTCCGGTTCCCAACGATCAAGGCGAGTTACATGATCCCCCATGTTGT
GCAAAAAAGCGGTTAGCTCCTTCGGTCCTCCGATCGTTGTCAGAAGTAAGTTGGCCGCAGTGTTATCACT
CATGGTTATGGCAGCACTGCATAATTCTCTTACTGTCATGCCATCCGTAAGATGCTTTTCTGTGACTGGT
GAGTACTCAACCAAGTCATTCTGAGAATAGTGTATGCGGCGACCGAGTTGCTCTTGCCCGGCGTCAATAC
GGGATAATACCGCGCCACATAGCAGAACTTTAAAAGTGCTCATCATTGGAAAACGTTCTTCGGGGCGAAA
ACTCTCAAGGATCTTACCGCTGTTGAGATCCAGTTCGATGTAACCCACTCGTGCACCCAACTGATCTTCA
GCATCTTTTACTTTCACCAGCGTTTCTGGGTGAGCAAAAACAGGAAGGCAAAATGCCGCAAAAAAGGGAA
TAAGGGCGACACGGAAATGTTGAATACTCATACTCTTCCTTTTTCAATATTATTGAAGCATTTATCAGGG
TTATTGTCTCATGAGCGGATACATATTTGAATGTATTTAGAAAAATAAACAAATAGGGGTTCCGCGCACA
TTTCCCCGAAAAGTGCCACCTGACGTCGACGGATCGGGAGATCTCCCGATCCCCTATGGTGCACTCTCAG
TACAATCTGCTCTGATGCCGCATAGTTAAGCCAGTATCTGCTCCCTGCTTGTGTGTTGGAGGTCGCTGAG
TAGTGCGCGAGCAAAATTTAAGCTACAACAAGGCAAGGCTTGACCGACAATTGCATGAAGAATCTGCTTA
GGGTTAGGCGTTTTGCGCTGCTTCGCGATGTACGGGCCAGATATACGCGTTGACATTGATTATTGACTAG
TTATTAATAGTAATCAATTACGGGGTCATTAGTTCATAGCCCATATATGGAGTTCCGCGTTACATAACTT
ACGGTAAATGGCCCGCCTGGCTGACCGCCCAACGACCCCCGCCCATTGACGTCAATAATGACGTATGTTC
CCATAGTAACGCCAATAGGGACTTTCCATTGACGTCAATGGGTGGAGTATTTACGGTAAACTGCCCACTT
GGCAGTACATCAAGTGTATCATATGCCAAGTACGCCCCCTATTGACGTCAATGACGGTAAATGGCCCGCC
TGGCATTATGCCCAGTACATGACCTTATGGGACTTTCCTACTTGGCAGTACATCTACGTATTAGTCATCG
CTATTACCATGGTGATGCGGTTTTGGCAGTACATCAATGGGCGTGGATAGCGGTTTGACTCACGGGGATT
TCCAAGTCTCCACCCCATTGACGTCAATGGGAGTTTGTTTTGGCACCAAAATCAACGGGACTTTCCAAAA
TGTCGTAACAACTCCGCCCCATTGACGCAAATGGGCGGTAGGCGTGTACGGTGGGAGGTCTATATAAGCA
GCGCGTTTTGCCTGTACTGGGTCTCTCTGGTTAGACCAGATCTGAGCCTGGGAGCTCTCTGGCTAACTAG
GGAACCCACTGCTTAAGCCTCAATAAAGCTTGCCTTGAGTGCTTCAAGTAGTGTGTGCCCGTCTGTTGTG
TGACTCTGGTAACTAGAGATCCCTCAGACCCTTTTAGTCAGTGTGGAAAATCTCTAGCAGTGGCGCCCGA
ACAGGGACTTGAAAGCGAAAGGGAAACCAGAGGAGCTCTCTCGACGCAGGACTCGGCTTGCTGAAGCGCG
CACGGCAAGAGGCGAGGGGCGGCGACTGGTGAGTACGCCAAAAATTTTGACTAGCGGAGGCTAGAAGGAG
AGAGATGGGTGCGAGAGCGTCAGTATTAAGCGGGGGAGAATTAGATCGCGATGGGAAAAAATTCGGTTAA
GGCCAGGGGGAAAGAAAAAATATAAATTAAAACATATAGTATGGGCAAGCAGGGAGCTAGAACGATTCGC
AGTTAATCCTGGCCTGTTAGAAACATCAGAAGGCTGTAGACAAATACTGGGACAGCTACAACCATCCCTT
CAGACAGGATCAGAAGAACTTAGATCATTATATAATACAGTAGCAACCCTCTATTGTGTGCATCAAAGGA
TAGAGATAAAAGACACCAAGGAAGCTTTAGACAAGATAGAGGAAGAGCAAAACAAAAGTAAGACCACCGC
ACAGCAAGCGGCCGCTGATCTTCAGACCTGGAGGAGGAGATATGAGGGACAATTGGAGAAGTGAATTATA
TAAATATAAAGTAGTAAAAATTGAACCATTAGGAGTAGCACCCACCAAGGCAAAGAGAAGAGTGGTGCAG
AGAGAAAAAAGAGCAGTGGGAATAGGAGCTTTGTTCCTTGGGTTCTTGGGAGCAGCAGGAAGCACTATGG
GCGCAGCGTCAATGACGCTGACGGTACAGGCCAGACAATTATTGTCTGGTATAGTGCAGCAGCAGAACAA
TTTGCTGAGGGCTATTGAGGCGCAACAGCATCTGTTGCAACTCACAGTCTGGGGCATCAAGCAGCTCCAG
GCAAGAATCCTGGCTGTGGAAAGATACCTAAAGGATCAACAGCTCCTGGGGATTTGGGGTTGCTCTGGAA
AACTCATTTGCACCACTGCTGTGCCTTGGAATGCTAGTTGGAGTAATAAATCTCTGGAACAGATTTGGAA
TCACACGACCTGGATGGAGTGGGACAGAGAAATTAACAATTACACAAGCTTAATACACTCCTTAATTGAA
GAATCGCAAAACCAGCAAGAAAAGAATGAACAAGAATTATTGGAATTAGATAAATGGGCAAGTTTGTGGA
ATTGGTTTAACATAACAAATTGGCTGTGGTATATAAAATTATTCATAATGATAGTAGGAGGCTTGGTAGG
TTTAAGAATAGTTTTTGCTGTACTTTCTATAGTGAATAGAGTTAGGCAGGGATATTCACCATTATCGTTT
CAGACCCACCTCCCAACCCCGAGGGGACCCGACAGGCCCGAAGGAATAGAAGAAGAAGGTGGAGAGAGAG
ACAGAGACAGATCCATTCGATTAGTGAACGGATCGGCACTGCGTGCGCCAATTCTGCAGACAAATGGCAG
TATTCATCCACAATTTTAAAAGAAAAGGGGGGATTGGGGGGTACAGTGCAGGGGAAAGAATAGTAGACAT
AATAGCAACAGACATACAAACTAAAGAATTACAAAAACAAATTACAAAAATTCAAAATTTTCGGGTTTAT
TACAGGGACAGCAGAGATCCAGTTTGGTTAATTAGCTAGCGAGGGCCTATTTCCCATGATTCCTTCATAT
TTGCATATACGATACAAGGCTGTTAGAGAGATAATTGGAATTAATTTGACTGTAAACACAAAGATATTAG
TACAAAATACGTGACGTAGAAAGTAATAATTTCTTGGGTAGTTTGCAGTTTTAAAATTATGTTTTAAAAT
GGACTATCATATGCTTACCGTAACTTGAAAGTATTTCGATTTCTTGGCTTTATATATCTTGTGGAAAGGA
CGAAACACCGATGAGTTATGACTCTAGAT
