>Addgene plasmid #125462 | lentiSAMv2 rs4237150-guide2 | depositor partial sequence | sequence record 240102 | Guide RNA, MS2 stem loops
NNNNNNNTTTANATTATNTTTTAAAATGGACTATCATATGCTTACCGTAACTTGAAAGTATTTCGATTTC
TTGGCTTTATATATCTTGTGGAAAGGACGAAACACCGATGAGTTATGACTCTAGATGTTTTAGAGCTAGG
CCAACATGAGGATCACCCATGTCTGCAGGGCCTAGCAAGTTAAAATAAGGCTAGTCCGTTATCAACTTGG
CCAACATGAGGATCACCCATGTCTGCAGGGCCAAGTGGCACCGAGTCGGTGCTTTTTTTGGATCCTAGGT
CTTGAAAGGAGTGGGAATTGGCTCCGGTGCCCGTCAGTGGGCAGAGCGCACATCGCCCACAGTCCCCGAG
AAGTTGGGGGGAGGGGTCGGCAATTGATCCGGTGCCTAGAGAAGGTGGCGCGGGGTAAACTGGGAAAGTG
ATGTCGTGTACTGGCTCCGCCTTTTTCCCGAGGGTGGGGGAGAACCGTATATAAGTGCAGTAGTCGCCGT
GAACGTTCTTTTTCGCAACGGGTTTGCCGCCAGAACACAGGCGTACGGCCACCATGAAAAGGCCGGCGGC
CACGAAAAAGGCCGGCCAGGCAAAAAAGAAAAAGGACAAGAAGTACAGCATCGGCCTGGCCATCGGCACC
AACTCTGTGGGCTGGGCCGTGATCACCGACGAGTACAAGGTGCCCAGCAAGAAATTCAAGGTGCTGGGCA
ACACCGACCGGCACAGCATCAAGAAGAACCTGATCGGAGCCCTGCTGTTCGACAGCGGCGAAACAGCCGA
GGCCACCCGGCTGAAGAGAACCGCCAGAAGAAGATACACCAGACGGAAGAACCGGATCTGCTATCTGCAA
GAGATCTTCAGCAACGAGATGGCCAAGGTGGACGACAGCTTCTTCCACAGACTGGAAGAGTCCTTCCTGG
TGGAAGAGGATAAGAAGCACGAGCGGCACCCCATCTTCGGCAACATCGTGGGACGAGGTGGGCCTACCAC
GAAGAAGTACCCCACCATCTACCACCTGAGAAAAGAAACTGGGTGGACAGCACCGACAAGGCCCGACCTG
CCGGCTGATCTATCTGGNCCCTGGCCCCACATGAATCAAGTTTCCGGGGGCCACTTNCCTGAATCGAAGG
GCGAACCTGGAACCCCNANCAACAGGCGACNNGGGAACAAGCCTGTTTCATCCCNGCTGGGTGCAAGACC
TANCAACCCAGCCTGGTTCCAAGGAAAAACCCCCATNNAACCGCCAGCCGGGGGTGGAAACCCCCAAGGG
CCATTCCCTGGTCTTTCCCAAAATTGAAACAAAAAAACAAAAACGGCTTTGGAAAAAATCTTGAATCGGC
CCCAACTTGCCCCCGGCNAAGAAAAAAAAANAAATGGGCCCTGGTTTTCGGGAAACCNGGTATTGGCCCC
TTGAGACCCTGGGGGGCCTGGGAANCCCAAAT
